>Addgene plasmid #112981 | mr in pUASP | addgene full sequence | sequence record 217674 | Addgene NGS Result
TTGAGATCCTTTTTTTCTGCGCGTAATCTGCTGCTTGCAAACAAAAAAACCACCGCTACCAGCGGTGGTT
TGTTTGCCGGATCAAGAGCTACCAACTCTTTTTCCGAAGGTAACTGGCTTCAGCAGAGCGCAGATACCAA
ATACTGTTCTTCTAGTGTAGCCGTAGTTAGGCCACCACTTCAAGAACTCTGTAGCACCGCCTACATACCT
CGCTCTGCTAATCCTGTTACCAGTGGCTGCTGCCAGTGGCGATAAGTCGTGTCTTACCGGGTTGGACTCA
AGACGATAGTTACCGGATAAGGCGCAGCGGTCGGGCTGAACGGGGGGTTCGTGCACACAGCCCAGCTTGG
AGCGAACGACCTACACCGAACTGAGATACCTACAGCGTGAGCTATGAGAAAGCGCCACGCTTCCCGAAGG
GAGAAAGGCGGACAGGTATCCGGTAAGCGGCAGGGTCGGAACAGGAGAGCGCACGAGGGAGCTTCCAGGG
GGAAACGCCTGGTATCTTTATAGTCCTGTCGGGTTTCGCCACCTCTGACTTGAGCGTCGATTTTTGTGAT
GCTCGTCAGGGGGGCGGAGCCTATGGAAAAACGCCTTCTTCTTGAACTCGGGCTCGGTGCCAGTATACCT
CAAATGGTTGTCGTACCTCTCATGGTTCCGTTACGCCAACGAGGGTCTGCTGATTAACCAATGGGCGGAC
GTGGAGCCGGGCGAAATTAGCTGCACATCGTCGAACACCACGTGCCCCAGTTCGGGCAAGGTCATCCTGG
AGACGCTTAACTTCTCCGCCGCCGATCTGCCGCTGGACTACGTGGGTCTGGCCCATGATGAAATAACATA
AGGTGGTCCCGTCGATAGCCGAAGCTTACCGAAGTATACACTTAAATTCAGTGCACGTTTGCTTGTTGAG
AGGAAAGGTTGTGTGCGGACGAATTTTTTTTTGAAAACATTAACCCTTACGTGGAATAAAAAAAAATGAA
ATATTGCAAATTTTGCTGCAAAGCTGTGACTGGAGTAAAATTAATTCACGTGCCGAAGTGTGCTATTAAG
AGAAAATTGTGGGAGCAGAGCCTTGGGTGCAGCCTTGGTGAAAACTCCCAAATTTGTGATACCCACTTTA
ATGATTCGCAGTGGAAGGCTGCACCTGCAAAAGGTCAGACATTTAAAAGGAGGCGACTCAACGCAGATGC
CGTACCTAGTAAAGTGATAGAGCCTGAACCAGAAAAGATAAAAGAAGGCTATACCAGTGGGAGTACACAA
ACAGAGTAAGTTTGAATAGTAAAAAAAATCATTTATGTAAACAATAACGTGACTGTGCGTTAGGTCCTGT
TCATTGTTTAATGAAAATAAGAGCTTGAGGGAAAAAATTCGTACTTTGGAGTACGAAATGCGTCGTTTAG
AGCAGCAGCCGAATTAATTCTAGTTCCAGTGAAATCCAAGCATTTTCTAAATTAAATGTATTCTTATTAT
TATAGTTGTTATTTTTGATATATATAAACAACACTATTATGCCCACCATTTTTTTGAGATGCATCTACAC
AAGGAACAAACACTGGATGTCACTTTCAGTTCAAATTGTAACGCTAATCACTCCGAACAGGTCACAAAAA
ATTACCTTAAAAAGTCATAATATTAAATTAGAATAAATATAGCTGTGAGGGAAATATATACAAATATATT
GGAGCAAATAAATTGTACATACAAATATTTATTACTAATTTCTATTGAGACGAAATGAACCACTCGGAAC
CATTTGAGCGAACCGAATCGCGCGGAACTAACGACAGTCGCTCCAAGGTCGTCGAACAAAAGGTGAATGT
GTTGCGGAGAGCGGGTGGGAGACAGCGAAAGAGCAACTACGAAACGTGGTGTGGTGGAGGTGAATTATGA
AGAGGGCGCGCGATTTGAAAAGTATGTATATAAAAAATATATCCCGGTGTTTTATGTAGCGATAAACGAG
TTTTTGATGTAAGGTATGCAGGTGTGTAAGTCTTTTGGTTAGAAGACAAATCCAAAGTCTACTTGTGGGG
ATGTTCGAAGGGGAAATACTTGTATTCTATAGGTCATATCTTGTTTTTATTGGCACAAATATAATTACAT
TAGCTTTTTGAGGGGGCAATAAACAGTAAACACGATGGTAATAATGGTAAAAAAAAAAAACAAGCAGTTA
TTTCGGATATATGTCGGCTACTCCTTGCGTCGGGCCCGAAGTCTTAGAGCCAGATATGCGAGCACCCGGA
AGCTCACGATGAGAATGGCCAGACCCACGTAGTCCAGCGGCAGATCGGCGGCGGAGAAGTTAAGCGTCTC
CAGGATGACCTTGCCCGAACTGGGGCACGTGGTGTTCGACGATGTGCAGCTAATTTCGCCCGGCTCCACG
TCCGCCCATTGGTTAATCAGCAGACCCTCGTTGGCGTAACGGAACCATGAGAGGTACGACAACCATTTGA
GGTATACTGGCACCGAGCCCGAGTTCAAGAAGAAGCCGCCAAAGAGCAGGAATGGTATGATAACCGGCGG
ACCCACAGACAGCGCCATCGAGGTCGAGGAGCTGGCGCAGGATATTAGATATCCGAAGGACGTTGACACA
TTGGCCACCAGAGTGACCAGCGCCAGGCAGTTGAAGAAGTGCAGCACTCCGGCCCGCAGTCCGATCATCG
GATAGGCAATCGCCGTGAAGACCAGTGGCACTGTGAGAAAAAGCGGCAATTCGGCAATCGTTTTGCCCAG
AAAGTATGTGTCACAGCGATAAAGTCGACTTCGGGCCTCCCTCATAAAAACTGGCAGCTCTGAGGTGAAC
ACCTAAATCGAATCGATTCATTAGAAAGTTAGTAAATTATTGAAATGCAAATGTATTCTAAACATGACTT
ACATTTATCGTGGCAAAGACGTTTTGAAAGGTCATGTTGGTCAGGAAGAGGAAGATGGCTCCGTTGATAT
TCATCACACCCACTTGCGTGAGTTGTTGGCCCAAAAAGATGAGGCCAATCAAGATGGCAACCATCTGCAA
ATTAAAATGTTACTCGCATCTCATTAATATTCGCGAGTTAAATGAAATTTATTTATCTTCTGCAAAACTA
TAAACTATACATCTCATTGAAAAAAACTAAGAAGGGTGTGGAATCAGGCAATTCTATCTAAAATCTAGCG
AATTTGTTTCCAAGAATTGTAAGCGTTATATCATTTGTTTCCACTGGAACCACTCACCGTTGTCTGAATA
AGTCGCACTTTTACGAGGAGTGGTTCCTTGAGCACCGACAGCCAGGATCGCCACAGGACCGCCCGGAACT
GCATGAACCAGGTGGCCTTGTAGGTGTACCCATTCTCCGGCTGCTCCAGTGGCTTCTCCAGATTTTTGGT
GGCCAACAACTGCTCCATATCCCGGGCTACTTTGCTAATGGCAAAATTGTCGCATATCTTGGCGATCCGA
TCACGGGACTCGATCTCCCGTCCGGGCACAACGGCCAACACCTGTACGTAAAAGTCCGCCGGATTGTAGT
TGGTAGGACACTGGGCACCCACGCTGGATAGGAGTTGAGATGTTATGTAATACTAGATACCCTTAATAAA
CACATCGAACTCACTAGGAAAAGAAGTCGACGGCTTCGCTGGGAGTGCCCAAGAAAGCTACCCTGCCCTC
GGCCATCAGAAGGATCTTGTCAAAGAGCTCAAACAGCTCGGAAGACGGCTGATGAATGGTCAGGATGACG
GTCTTGCCCTTCTGCGACAGCTTCTTCAGCACCTGGACGACGCTGTGGGCGGTAAAGGAGTCCAGTCCGG
AGGTGGGCTCATCGCAGATCAGAAGCGGCGGATCGGTTAGAGCCTCGGAGGCGAATGCCAGACGCTTCCT
TTCTCCGCCGGACAGACCTTTCACCCTGCCGGGCACACCGATGATCGTGTGCTGACATTTGCTGAGCGAA
AGCTCCTGGATCACCTGATCCACGCGGGCCACTCGCTGCCGATAGGTCAGATGTCGTGGCATCCGCACCA
TGGCTTGGAAAATCAGGTGTTCCCTGGCCGTTAGGGAGCCGATAAAGAGGTCATCCTGCTGGACATAGGC
GCACCTGGCCTGCATCTCCTTGGCGTCCACAGGTTGGCCATTGAGCAGTCGCATCCCGGATGGCGATACT
TGGATGCCCTGCGGCGATCGAAAGGCAAGGGCATTCAGCAGGGTCGTCTTTCCGGCACCGGAACTGCCCA
TCACGGCCAAAAGTTCGCCCGGATAGGCCACGCCGCAAACTGAGTTTCAAATTGGTAATTGGACCCTTTA
TTAAGATTTCACACAGATCAGCCGACTGCGAATAGAAACTCACCGTTCTTGAGCAAATGTTTCCTGGGCG
CCGGTATGTGTCGCTCGTTGCAGAATAGTCCGCGTGTCCGGTTGACCAGCTGCCGCCATCCGGAGCCCGG
CTGATTGACCGCCCCAAAGATGTCCATATTGTGCCAGGCATAGGTGAGGTTCTCGGCTAGTTGGCCGCTC
CCTGAACCGGAGTCCTCCGGCGGACTGGGTGGCCGGAGCGTGCCGTAGTTTTTGGCCTGCCCGAAGCCCT
GGTTAATGCAGCTCTGCGAAGCCGCTCCGCTGTCACCCTGCAATGATAGGGGATCTCAAATATCAACTAC
AAGCGTTATGCTCATCTAACCCCGAACAAAAAGTACCCCGAAGTATCCTACGAAGTAGGTTTATACTTTT
ATTTATTTTTTGTGCATCTAGGATCAGCTTAAAATATCTGGTTGTTATATTTTTTGTAAAAAAGAATATA
GTCGAAAATGAATGCCTTTAGATGTCTTGATCATGATATGATCTCAAAAATTGTCTTATATAGCGAGAAC
AGCTACCAGAATAATCTGTTTCGTGTCACTATTTGTTTGTGCAATTGCGGTTTGGGATTTTTGTGGGTCG
CAGTTCTCACGCCGCAGACAATTTGATGTTGCAATCGCAGTTCCTATAGATCAAGTGAACTTAAGATGTA
TGCACATGTACTACTCACATTGTTCAGATGCTCGGCAGATGGGTGTTTGCTGCCTCCGCGAATTAATAGC
TCCTGATCCTCTTGGCCCATTGCCGGGATTTTTCACACTTTCCCCTGCTTACCCACCCAAAACCAATCAC
CACCCCAATCACTCAAAAAACAAACAAAAATAAGAAGCGAGAGGAGTTTTGGCACAGCACTTTGTGTTTA
ATTGATGGCGTAAACCGCTTGGAGCTTCGTCACGAAACCGCTGACAAAATGCAACTGAAGGCGGACATTG
ACGCTACGTAACGCTACAAACGGTGGCGAAAGAGATAGCGGACGCAGCGGCGAAAGAGACGGCGATATTT
CTGTGGACAGAGAAGGAGGCAAACAGCGCTGACTTTGAGTGGAATGTCATTTTGAGTGAGAGGTAATCGA
AAGAACCTGGTACATCAAATACCCTTGGATCGAAGTAAATTTAAAACTGATCAGATAAGTTCAATGATAT
CCAGTGCAGTAAAAAAAAAAAATGTTTTTTTTATCTACTTTCCGCAAAAATGGGTTTTATTAACTTACAT
ACATACTAGAATTGGCCGCTCTAGCCCCCCCTCGAATGTTCTCTCTCTTCTCTTCTCTCTCTCTTTCTCG
AATGTTCTCTCTCTTCTCTTCTCTCTCTCTTTCTCGAGGTCATCAAGCTTAGGCCTCCAAGGCGGAGTAC
TGTCCTCCGGGCTGGCGGAGTACTGTCCTCCGGCAAGGCGGAGTACTGTCCTCCGGGCTGGCGGAGTACT
GTCCTCCGGCAAGGCGGAGTACTGTCCTCCGGGCTGGCGGAGTACTGTCCTCCGGCAAGGCGGAGTACTG
TCCTCCGGGCTGGCGGAGTACTGTCCTCCGGCAAGGGTCGAGTCGATAGCCGAAGCTTACCGAAGTATAC
ACTTAAATTCAGTGCACGTTTGCTTGTTGAGAGGAAAGGTTGTGTGCGGACGAATTTTTTTTTGAAAACC
GGTGATAGAGCCTGAACCAGAAAAGATAAAAGAAGGCTATACCAGTGGGAGTACACAAACAGAGTAAGTT
TGAATAGTAAAAAAAATCATTTATGTAAACAATAACGTGACTGTGCGTTAGGTCCTGTTCATTGGTACCC
GCCCGGGGATCAGATCCGCGGCCGCATAGGCCACTAGTGGATCTGGATCCGAATTCGGCACGAGCAAGCG
ATGTGCGACTTTGACGCTTTGTGGGCGGATGTACTGAGAATCTTTCCGGTTTTGGGTGGAGCGAACGCTG
TATCCAATGATCCGGTTGAGGAGAATGTATTCCAAAATGTTCGCCAGCACCTGATGGTGTTGGGCAGCAT
AGACACCTTCGCGGCGGTTGTGGACCTGGAAATCCAGTCGACTATTCGGAATGTCCTGGTGCCCAAGTTC
TGGAAGCACATCCACGACGGCTTGGTCTCGTCTAAATTGCAGGGCTGGATTAACGACCAAGCTCTGGCCA
TAGAAGCACTGCCCGATAAGAACGGACTGTTCACCCAGTTCATCGACGCCATCAATGAGCTGCATGACAG
CTTTCAGAGCCTGATGCAGGTGAAGCCCAGGCTGATCCAGCTAGTTGGAGCTGAGACAAAGCCCACCGCA
AAGACGGTGAAGCTCATGCAGGAGGAAGGCATTAAGAACTGCTTAAGGGACTGCTTGCTGGCTCAACTGC
CACCCAATTTCAGTGTGGTCGTTGGGGCCTTCTACTGGGTGCACTTTAAGCTCTTCACCAAGGCCTCAAA
TCTCGCATTGACCACAGTTGACTCTGATGTTTTCGATGAGCTCCTCTGCGTTGGCTGCAACTTCGAAGCA
GAGCAATGCTGCTGCCAAAGGCTGACGGATATGGTTAACAAGACAAACATGAAGCTCTTCGAGATGAACC
TCATTGACCGTCTAACTGGGAGTGCTTTAACCGCTCTCATCAAGCTTAAAATCAAGGAGCACATCAGCGA
TACATGCATGGGAATCTTCGACAGAAGTCATCTTAAGCAACTGGAAACTTGGCTATCGGATGTCATAATG
TCCTGGCTCACAAACATATTCACGGAATGGAAGTCTAAGGATAGCATAAGCGATATCGAAGTTCCCGAGT
CTGTAAAATCCTTCAAAGTCAAACTGACTTACTTTATGTACGAAACGTTTGCCCAAAGCGTTATTGGTCA
GTTCTTCAGCATTATAATTGACTATCCCGATTCCATTCCGGCTATAGATGACTTAAAGATTTGCATGGAG
AAAATAGATATGCGAGTCTACCTCACTGAATCCCTTAGGAACTCGCTAGAGGCAAGGATTCTGCATCCTG
GAGTCAACACCATGGACATATTAACGGGTTACGTGGCAGCCATCAAAGCTATTCGCCATCTGGATAGTAC
CGGAGTCATCTTAGAGATGGTAACTGCTCCAATCAAAGATTACCTGCGGAAACGAAACGACACAGTGCGA
CGCGTAGTCACTGGGTTGACTGAAGAGGGGCCCACGGACTTATCCGAGGAACTCGCCAAGGGAGAAACAA
TTAAGGAATGCAAGGACTCGGGTACCGATGAGTTCAGCAACTGGGAAAATTGGCAACCCGATCCGTTTGG
TATAGATGCCAGCATTATGCAGTACAACAGCTCGCGGAAGATGAGATCGGCCGACATTATATCGATGGTT
GTAGACATATACGGCAGTAAGGAGTTGTTTATGACAGAGTATCGCAATCTAATGGCGGACAGACTGCTGG
CCCAGTTAGATTTTAATTCCGAAAAAGAAATTCGAAATCTGGAACTGCTGAAAATCCGCTTTGGCGAATC
GCTGCTGCACAGCTGCGAGGTGATGTTGAAAGACGTAACCGACTCCAAGCGAATTAACGCGCACATCCAC
AGCGATGGCGACCGAACTGAAAATCAGTTGTTCGACATCTCCTCGCTGATTGTTTCTGCTCAGTTTTGGC
CGTCCTTCAATAAAGAAAGCCTCCAACTTCCTGAGGAGATTGAGAATGAGTTCAAGAAGTACACCAAGGC
CTACGAGGCATACAAGGGCAACCGTACGCTCAACTGGCGTACAGTGACTGGCCGTGTAAATATTGAAATC
GAGATCGGTGACCGGACCATGGAAATGGTTGTGAGCCCCATTTTGGCGGTTATTATATACCACTTTCAAA
CTAAGAATGAATGGACTATCGAGGATCTTAGTTCCATTACGAAAGTTCCAGCGTCTGCACTGCGGCGTCG
TCTGAGTTTTTGGCAAAACCACGGATTGATCTCGGAAACGACACCCGGAATATTCACGCTGCTGGAAAAG
GAATCGGAGAAGTCTCAGTACGAGGACATGAGTCTGGCAGAAGCTGACGAAGAGGATTTGGAATCCGCAA
TGGCTTCTGCCAGCGATCAAAGGGAAGAAGAACTCCAAGTTTTTTGGTCCTATATTGTTGGAATGCTCAC
GAATCTTGACTCCATGCCAATTGACCGAATCCACCAGATGCTGAAGCTGTTCGCCTCCCACAGCGGCGGA
GTGGAGTTTACTCAGGATGAGCTGAAACACTTTCTCCAGCGAAAAGTCAGGGAGCACAAGCTAATATTCT
CGGGTGGAGTTTACCAATTGGCCAAATAAGTTTCGGAGATCCAAAACCAAGTTGCAAACGACTGAAGGAA
TCATGAAATAAATAATGAATTAACGCGAAAAAAAAAAAAAAAAAAAANCTCGAGGGCGCGCCATCTAGAG
TCGACCTCGAACGTTAACGTTAACGTAACGTTAACTCGAGGAGCTTGATAACATTATACCTAAACCCATG
GTCAAGAGTAAACATTTCTGCCTTTGAAGTTGAGAACACAATTAAGCATCCCCTGGTTAAACCTGACATT
CATACTTGTTAATAGCGCCATAAACATAGCACCAATTTCGAAGAAATCAGTTAAAAGCAATTAGCAATTA
GCAATTAGCAATAACTCTGCTGACTTCAAAACGAGAAGAGTTGCAAGTATTTGTAAGGCACAGTTTATAG
ACCACCGACGGCTCATTAGGGCTCGTCATGTAACTAAGCGCGGTGAAACCCAATTGAACATATAGTGGAA
TTATTATTATCAATGGGGAAGATTTAACCCTCAGGTAGCAAAGTAATTTAATTGCAAATAGAGAGTCCTA
AGACTAAATAATATATTTAAAAATCTGGCCCTTTGACCTTGCTTGTCAGGTGCATTTGGGTTCAATCGTA
AGTTGCTTCTATATAAACACTTTCCCCATCCCCGCAATAATGAAGAATACCGCAGAATAAAGAGAGATTT
GCAACAAAAAATAAAGGCATTGCGAAAACTTTTTATGGGGGATCATTACACTCGGGCCTACGGTTACAAT
TCCCAGCCACTTAAGCGACAAGTTTGGCCAACAATCCATCTAATAGCTAATAGCGCAATCACTGGTAATC
GCAAGAGTATATAGGCAATAGAACCCATGGATTTGACCAAAGGTAACCGAGACAATGGAGAAGCAAGAGG
ATTTCAAACTGAACACCCACAGTGCTGTGTACTACCACTGGCGCGTTTGGGAGCTCACTGGCCTGATGCG
TCCTCCGGGCGTTTCAAGCCTGCTTTACGTGGTATACTCCATTACGGTCAACTTGGTGGTCACCGTGCTG
TTTCCCTTGAGCTTGCTGGCCAGGCTGCTGTTCACCACCAACATGGCCGGATTGTGCGAGAACCTGACCA
TAACTATTACCGATATTGTGGCCAATTTGAAGTTTGCGAATGTGTACATGGTGAGGAAGCAGCTCCATGA
GATTCGCTCTCTCCTAAGGCTCATGGACGCTAGAGCCCGGCTGGTGGGCGATCCCGAGGAGATTTCTGCC
TTGAGGAAGGAAGTGAATATCGCACAGGGCACTTTCCGCACCTTTGCCAGTATTTTCGTATTTGGCACTA
CTTTGAGTTGCGTCCGCGTGGTCGTTCGCCCGGATCGAGAGCTCCTGTATCCGGCCTGGTTCGGCGTTGA
CTGGATGCACTCCACCAGAAACTATGTGCTCATCAATATCTACCAGCTCTTCGGCTTGATAGTGCAGGCT
ATACAGAACTGCGCTAGTGACTCCTATCCGCCTGCGTTTCTCTGCCTGCTCACGGGTCATATGCGTGCTT
TGGAGCTGAGGGTGCGGCGGATTGGCTGCAGCCAAGCTTTGCGTACTCGCAAATTATTAAAAATAAAACT
TTAAAAATAATTTCGTCTAATTAATATTATGAGTTAATTCAAACCCCACGGACATGCTAAGGGTTAATCA
ACAATCATATCGCTGTCTCACTCAGACTCAATACGACACTCAGAATACTATTCCTTTCACTCGCACTTAT
TGCAAGCATACGTTAAGTGGATGTCTCTTGCCGACGGGACCACCTTATGTTATTTCATCATGGTCTGGCC
ATTCTCATCGTGAGCTTCCGGGTGCTCGCATATCTGGCTCTAAGACTTCGGGCCCGACGCAAGGAGTAGC
CGACATATATCCGAAATAACTGCTTGTTTTTTTTTTTTACCATTATTACCATCGTGTTTACTGTTTATTG
CCCCCTCAAAAAGCTAATGTAATTATATTTGTGCCAATAAAAACAAGATATGACCTATAGAATACAAGTA
TTTCCCCTTCGAACATCCCCACAAGTAGACTTTGGATTTGTCTTCTAACCAAAAGACTTACACACCTGCA
TACCTTACATCAAAAACTCGTTTATCGCTACATAAAACACCGGGATATATTTTTTATATACATACTTTTC
AAATCGCGCGCCCTCTTCATAATTCACCTCCACCACACCACGTTTCGTAGTTGCTCTTTCGCTGTCTCCC
ACCCGCTCTCCGCAACACATTCACCTTTTGTTCGACGACCTTGGAGCGACTGTCGTTAGTTCCGCGCGAT
TCGGTGCGGTATTTCACACCGCATATGGTGCACTCTCAGTACAATCTGCTCTGATGCCGCATAGTTAAGC
CAGCCCCGACACCCGCCAACACCCGCTGACGCGCCCTGACGGGCTTGTCTGCTCCCGGCATCCGCTTACA
GACAAGCTGTGACCGTCTCCGGGAGCTGCATGTGTCAGAGGTTTTCACCGTCATCACCGAAACGCGCGAG
ACGAAAGGGCCTCGTGATACGCCTATTTTTATAGGTTAATGTCATGATAATAATGGTTTCTTAGACGTCA
GGTGGCACTTTTCGGGGAAATGTGCGCGGAACCCCTATTTGTTTATTTTTCTAAATACATTCAAATATGT
ATCCGCTCATGAGACAATAACCCTGATAAATGCTTCAATAATATTGAAAAAGGAAGAGTATGAGTATTCA
ACATTTCCGTGTCGCCCTTATTCCCTTTTTTGCGGCATTTTGCCTTCCTGTTTTTGCTCACCCAGAAACG
CTGGTGAAAGTAAAAGATGCTGAAGATCAGTTGGGTGCACGAGTGGGTTACATCGAACTGGATCTCAACA
GCGGTAAGATCCTTGAGAGTTTTCGCCCCGAAGAACGTTTTCCAATGATGAGCACTTTTAAAGTTCTGCT
ATGTGGCGCGGTATTATCCCGTATTGACGCCGGGCAAGAGCAACTCGGTCGCCGCATACACTATTCTCAG
AATGACTTGGTTGAGTACTCACCAGTCACAGAAAAGCATCTTACGGATGGCATGACAGTAAGAGAATTAT
GCAGTGCTGCCATAACCATGAGTGATAACACTGCGGCCAACTTACTTCTGACAACGATCGGAGGACCGAA
GGAGCTAACCGCTTTTTTGCACAACATGGGGGATCATGTAACTCGCCTTGATCGTTGGGAACCGGAGCTG
AATGAAGCCATACCAAACGACGAGCGTGACACCACGATGCCTGTAGCAATGGCAACAACGTTGCGCAAAC
TATTAACTGGCGAACTACTTACTCTAGCTTCCCGGCAACAATTAATAGACTGGATGGAGGCGGATAAAGT
TGCAGGACCACTTCTGCGCTCGGCCCTTCCGGCTGGCTGGTTTATTGCTGATAAATCTGGAGCCGGTGAG
CGTGGGTCTCGCGGTATCATTGCAGCACTGGGGCCAGATGGTAAGCCCTCCCGTATCGTAGTTATCTACA
CGACGGGGAGTCAGGCAACTATGGATGAACGAAATAGACAGATCGCTGAGATAGGTGCCTCACTGATTAA
GCATTGGTAACTGTCAGACCAAGTTTACTCATATATACTTTAGATTGATTTAAAACTTCATTTTTAATTT
AAAAGGATCTAGGTGAAGATCCTTTTTGATAATCTCATGACCAAAATCCCTTAACGTGAGTTTTCGTTCC
ACTGAGCGTCAGACCCCGTAGAAAAGATCAAAGGATCTTC
Features (pLannotate 1.2.2; 13 found; start..end, strand, type, name):
      1..589     +  rep_origin     ori: high-copy-number ColE1/pMB1/pBR322/pUC origin of replication
    595..823     +  CDS            mini-white (fragment): Drosophila white gene eye color pigment; white; This is a modified version of the white gene lacking part of the first intron.
    824..1409    +  misc_feature   P element 5' end: No description available
   1420..5539    -  gene           mini-white: white; This modified version of the white gene lacks part of the first intron.
   5852..5949    +  misc_feature   P element 5' end (fragment): No description available
   5952..6084    +  misc_feature   P element 5' end (fragment): No description available
   9435..10133   +  CDS            Or2a (fragment): OR2A_DROME - Also known as AN4, DOR2F.1, dor62, OR2F.1. Experimental evidence at transcript level: Swiss-Prot protein existence level 2. Odorant receptor which mediates acceptance or avoidance behavior, depending on its substrates. The odorant receptor repertoire encodes a large collection of odor stimuli that vary widely in identity, intensity, and duration. May form a complex with Orco to form odorant-sensing units, providing sensitive and prolonged odorant signaling and calcium permeability. From Drosophila melanogaster (Fruit fly).
  10120..10352   +  misc_feature   P element 3' end: P element 3' end
  10352..10855   +  gene           mini-white (fragment): white; This modified version of the white gene lacks part of the first intron.
  10854..10923   -  misc_feature   bom (fragment): basis of mobility region from pBR322
  11025..11060   -  CDS            rop (fragment): Rop protein, which maintains plasmids at low copy number; rop
  11155..11259   +  promoter       AmpR promoter: bla
  11260..12120   +  CDS            AmpR: β-lactamase; bla; confers resistance to ampicillin, carbenicillin, and related antibiotics
