[The description below was written by a language model from this plasmid's Addgene catalogue record and pLannotate feature annotations shown in this document.]
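Description:
mr in pUASP is a Drosophila P-element transformation plasmid built on the pUASp backbone and carrying the D. melanogaster gene morula (mr, CG3060). This gene encodes the APC2 subunit of the anaphase promoting complex/cyclosome. The stated purpose is transposon-mediated insertion of mr into the fly genome. In bacteria the 12.3 kb plasmid is maintained through a high-copy ColE1/pUC-type origin and selected with ampicillin via the bla (AmpR) gene and its promoter. Short remnants of the pBR322 bom and rop regions are also detected.

The fly-specific part is bounded by P element 5' and 3' end sequences, which P transposase recognises to mobilise the intervening DNA into germline chromosomes. Within this region lies mini-white, a white gene lacking part of its first intron, which provides an eye-colour marker for identifying transformants in a white mutant background. The mr insert was cloned between BamHI and XbaI sites. The automated annotation does not label it, nor any UAS/GAL4-responsive promoter. The insert presumably falls in the large unannotated stretch of roughly 3.3 kb between the short P element 5' fragments and the 3' end region.

pUASp vectors are generally designed for GAL4-driven expression that also works in the female germline, using a P-transposase-derived promoter, which may account for those extra P element 5' fragments. The table does not confirm this. The Or2a fragment hit next to the P element 3' end is most likely genomic sequence carried in the backbone's 3' region rather than an intended payload. The associated publication concerns the requirement for the APC/C in modified cell cycles during development, so the construct is consistent with transgenic expression or rescue experiments for mr.
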