Addgene plasmid #112981: mr in pUASP
Purpose: P element vector for transposon insertion of mr (APC2) into Drosophila genome
Depositing lab: Terry Orr-Weaver. Depositing organization: Whitehead Institute for Biomedical Research. Publication: The anaphase promoting complex/cyclosome is required during development for modified cell cycles. Kashevsky H, Wallace JA, Reed BH, Lai C, Hayashi-Hagihara A, Orr-Weaver TL. Proc Natl Acad Sci U S A. 2002 Aug 20;99(17):11217-22. doi: 10.1073/pnas.172391099. Epub 2002 Aug 8. PubMed 12169670.
Backbone
  Vector backbone: pUASp
  Vector type: P insertion vector
Growth in bacteria
  Bacterial resistance: Ampicillin, 100 μg/mL
  Growth temperature: 37°C
  Growth strain: DH5alpha
  Copy number: High Copy
Gene/Insert
  Gene/Insert name: mr (APC2)
  Species: D. melanogaster (fly)
  Entrez Gene: mr (a.k.a. Dmel_CG3060, APC2, APC2/mr, Apc2, CG3060, Dmel\CG3060, MR, Mr, dAPC2)
  Cloning method: Restriction Enzyme; 5′ cloning site BamHI (unknown if destroyed); 3′ cloning site XbaI (unknown if destroyed)
Terms and licenses: Academic/Nonprofit Terms; Industry Terms: Not Available to Industry
How to cite: mr in pUASP was a gift from Terry Orr-Weaver (Addgene plasmid # 112981 ; http://n2t.net/addgene:112981 ; RRID:Addgene_112981)
